>Addgene plasmid #202549 | pCMV-BRAF-REG-T241P-Halo | addgene full sequence | sequence record 401163 | Addgene NGS Result
GACGTCGACGGATCGGGAGATCCGCCTTTATGTGTAACTCTTGGCTGAAGCTCTTACACCAATGCTGGGG
GACATGTACCTCCCAGGGGCCCAGGAAGACTACGGGAGGCTACACCAACGTCAATCAGAGGGGCCTGTGT
AGCTACCGATAAGCGGACCCTCAAGAGGGCATTAGCAATAGTGTTTATAAGGCCCCCTTGTTAACCCTAA
ACGGGTAGCATATGCTTCCCGGGTAGTAGTATATACTATCCAGACTAACCCTAATTCAATAGCATATGTT
ACCCAACGGGAAGCATATGCTATCGAATTAGGGTTAGTAAAAGGGTCCTAAGGAACAGCGATATCTCCCA
CCCCATGAGCTGTCACGGTTTTATTTACATGGGGTCAGGATTCCACGAGGGTAGTGAACCATTTTAGTCA
CAAGGGCAGTGGCTGAAGATCAAGGAGCGGGCAGTGAACTCTCCTGAATCTTCGCCTGCTTCTTCATTCT
CCTTCGTTTAGCTAATAGAATAACTGCTGAGTTGTGAACAGTAAGGTGTATGTGAGGTGCTCGAAAACAA
GGTTTCAGGTGACGCCCCCAGAATAAAATTTGGACGGGGGGTTCAGTGGTGGCATTGTGCTATGACACCA
ATATAACCCTCACAAACCCCTTGGGCAATAAATACTAGTGTAGGAATGAAACATTCTGAATATCTTTAAC
AATAGAAATCCATGGGGTGGGGACAAGCCGTAAAGACTGGATGTCCATCTCACACGAATTTATGGCTATG
GGCAACACATAATCCTAGTGCAATATGATACTGGGGTTATTAAGATGTGTCCCAGGCAGGGACCAAGACA
GGTGAACCATGTTGTTACACTCTATTTGTAACAAGGGGAAAGAGAGTGGACGCCGACAGCAGCGGACTCC
ACTGGTTGTCTCTAACACCCCCGAAAATTAAACGGGGCTCCACGCCAATGGGGCCCATAAACAAAGACAA
GTGGCCACTCTTTTTTTTGAAATTGTGGAGTGGGGGCACGCGTCAGCCCCCACACGCCGCCCTGCGGTTT
TGGACTGTAAAATAAGGGTGTAATAACTTGGCTGATTGTAACCCCGCTAACCACTGCGGTCAAACCACTT
GCCCACAAAACCACTAATGGCACCCCGGGGAATACCTGCATAAGTAGGTGGGCGGGCCAAGATAGGGGCG
CGATTGCTGCGATCTGGAGGACAAATTACACACACTTGCGCCTGAGCGCCAAGCACAGGGTTGTTGGTCC
TCATATTCACGAGGTCGCTGAGAGCACGGTGGGCTAATGTTGCCATGGGTAGCATATACTACCCAAATAT
CTGGATAGCATATGCTATCCTAATCTATATCTGGGTAGCATAGGCTATCCTAATCTATATCTGGGTAGCA
TATGCTATCCTAATCTATATCTGGGTAGTATATGCTATCCTAATTTATATCTGGGTAGCATAGGCTATCC
TAATCTATATCTGGGTAGCATATGCTATCCTAATCTATATCTGGGTAGTATATGCTATCCTAATCTGTAT
CCGGGTAGCATATGCTATCCTAATAGAGATTAGGGTAGTATATGCTATCCTAATTTATATCTGGGTAGCA
TATACTACCCAAATATCTGGATAGCATATGCTATCCTAATCTATATCTGGGTAGCATATGCTATCCTAAT
CTATATCTGGGTAGCATAGGCTATCCTAATCTATATCTGGGTAGCATATGCTATCCTAATCTATATCTGG
GTAGTATATGCTATCCTAATTTATATCTGGGTAGCATAGGCTATCCTAATCTATATCTGGGTAGCATATG
CTATCCTAATCTATATCTGGGTAGTATATGCTATCCTAATCTGTATCCGGGTAGCATATGCTATCCTCAT
GCATATACAGTCAGCATATGATACCCAGTAGTAGAGTGGGAGTGCTATCCTTTGCATATGCCGCCACCTC
CCAAGGGGGCGTGAATTTTCGCTGCTTGTCCTTTTCCTGCTGGGGATCTCCCGATCCCCTATGGTGCACT
CTCAGTACAATCTGCTCTGATGCCGCATAGTTAAGCCAGTATCTGCTCCCTGCTTGTGTGTTGGAGGTCG
CTGAGTAGTGCGCGAGCAAAATTTAAGCTACAACAAGGCAAGGCTTGACCGACAATTGCATGAAGAATCT
GCTTAGGGTTAGGCGTTTTGCGCTGCTTCGATCAACTTTGTATAGAAAAGTTGGCCCTGCAGGCGTTACA
TAACTTACGGTAAATGGCCCGCCTGGCTGACCGCCCAACGACCCCCGCCCATTGACGTCAATAATGACGT
ATGTTCCCATAGTAACGCCAATAGGGACTTTCCATTGACGTCAATGGGTGGAGTATTTACGGTAAACTGC
CCACTTGGCAGTACATCAAGTGTATCATATGCCAAGTCCGCCCCCTATTGACGTCAATGACGGTAAATGG
CCCGCCTGGCATTATGCCCAGTACATGACCTTACGGGACTTTCCTACTTGGCAGTACATCTACGTATTAG
TCATCGCTATTACCATGGTGATGCGGTTTTGGCAGTACACCAATGGGCGTGGATAGCGGTTTGACTCACG
GGGATTTCCAAGTCTCCACCCCATTGACGTCAATGGGAGTTTGTTTTGGCACCAAAATCAACGGGACTTT
CCAAAATGTCGTAATAACCCCGCCCCGTTGACGCAAATGGGCGGTAGGCGTGTACGGTGGGAGGTCTATA
TAAGCAGAGCTCGTTTAGTGAACCGTCAGATCGCCTGGAGACGCCATCCACGCTGTTTTGACCTCCATAG
AAGACAACAACTTTGTACAAAAAAGTTGGCACCATGGCGGCGCTGAGCGGTGGCGGTGGTGGCGGCGCGG
AGCCGGGCCAGGCTCTGTTCAACGGGGACATGGAGCCCGAGGCCGGCGCCGGCGCCGGCGCCGCGGCCTC
TTCGGCTGCGGACCCTGCCATTCCGGAGGAGGTGTGGAATATCAAACAAATGATTAAGTTGACACAGGAA
CATATAGAGGCCCTATTGGACAAATTTGGTGGGGAGCATAATCCACCATCAATATATCTGGAGGCCTATG
AAGAATACACCAGCAAGCTAGATGCACTCCAACAAAGAGAACAACAGTTATTGGAATCTCTGGGGAACGG
AACTGATTTTTCTGTTTCTAGCTCTGCATCAATGGATACCGTTACATCTTCTTCCTCTTCTAGCCTTTCA
GTGCTACCTTCATCTCTTTCAGTTTTTCAAAATCCCACAGATGTGGCACGGAGCAACCCCAAGTCACCAC
AAAAACCTATCGTTAGAGTCTTCCTGCCCAACAAACAGAGGACAGTGGTACCTGCAAGGTGTGGAGTTAC
AGTCCGAGACAGTCTAAAGAAAGCACTGATGATGAGAGGTCTAATCCCAGAGTGCTGTGCTGTTTACAGA
ATCCAGGATGGAGAGAAGAAACCAATTGGTTGGGACACTGATATTTCCTGGCTTACTGGAGAAGAATTGC
ATGTGGAAGTGTTGGAGAATGTTCCACTTACAACACACAACTTTGTACGAAAACCGTTTTTCACCTTAGC
ATTTTGTGACTTTTGTCGAAAGCTGCTTTTCCAGGGTTTCCGCTGTCAAACATGTGGTTATAAATTTCAC
CAGCGTTGTAGTACAGAAGTTCCACTGATGTGTGTTAATTATGACCAACTTGATTTGCTGTTTGTCTCCA
AGTTCTTTGAACACCACCCAATACCACAGGAAGAGGCGTCCTTAGCAGAGACTGCCCTAACATCTGGATC
ATCCCCTTCCGCACCCGCCTCGGACTCTATTGGGCCCCAAATTCTCACCAGTCCGTCTCCTTCAAAATCC
ATTCCAATTCCACAGCCCTTCCGACCAGCAGATGAAGATCATCGAAATCAATTTGGGCAACGAGACCGAT
CCTCATCAGCTCCCAATGTGCATATAAACACAATAGAACCTGTCAATATTGATGACTTGATTAGAGACCA
AGGATTTCGTGGTGATGGAGGATCAACCACAGGTTTGTCTGCTACCCCCCCTGCCTCATTACCTGGCTCA
CTAACTAACGTGAAAGCCTTACAGAAATCTCCAGGACCTCAGCGAGAAAGGAAGTCATCTTCATCCTCAG
AAGACAGGTCAACTTTCTTGTACAAAGTGGGCGGCGCAGAAATCGGTACTGGCTTTCCATTCGACCCCCA
TTATGTGGAAGTCCTGGGCGAGCGCATGCACTACGTCGATGTTGGTCCGCGCGATGGCACCCCTGTGCTG
TTCCTGCACGGTAACCCGACCTCCTCCTACGTGTGGCGCAACATCATCCCGCATGTTGCACCGACCCATC
GCTGCATTGCTCCAGACCTGATCGGTATGGGCAAATCCGACAAACCAGACCTGGGTTATTTCTTCGACGA
CCACGTCCGCTTCATGGATGCCTTCATCGAAGCCCTGGGTCTGGAAGAGGTCGTCCTGGTCATTCACGAC
TGGGGCTCCGCTCTGGGTTTCCACTGGGCCAAGCGCAATCCAGAGCGCGTCAAAGGTATTGCATTTATGG
AGTTCATCCGCCCTATCCCGACCTGGGACGAATGGCCAGAATTTGCCCGCGAGACCTTCCAGGCCTTCCG
CACCACCGACGTCGGCCGCAAGCTGATCATCGATCAGAACGTTTTTATCGAGGGTACGCTGCCGATGGGT
GTCGTCCGCCCGCTGACTGAAGTCGAGATGGACCATTACCGCGAGCCGTTCCTGAATCCTGTTGACCGCG
AGCCACTGTGGCGCTTCCCAAACGAGCTGCCAATCGCCGGTGAGCCAGCGAACATCGTCGCGCTGGTCGA
AGAATACATGGACTGGCTGCACCAGTCCCCTGTCCCGAAGCTGCTGTTCTGGGGCACCCCAGGCGTTCTG
ATCCCACCGGCCGAAGCCGCTCGCCTGGCCAAAAGCCTGCCTAACTGCAAGGCTGTGGACATCGGCCCGG
GTCTGAATCTGCTGCAAGAAGACAACCCGGACCTGATCGGCAGCGAGATCGCGCGCTGGCTGTCGACGCT
CGAGATTTCCGGCGAGCCAACCACTGAGGATCTGTACTTTCAGAGCGATAACGCGATCGCCTAATAATCA
ACTTTATTATACATAGTTGATAATTCTGCAGATATCCATCACACTGGCGGCCGCTCGAGCATGCATCTAG
AGGGCCCTATTCTATAGTGTCACCTAAATGCTAGAGCTCGCTGATCAGCCTCGACTGTGCCTTCTAGTTG
CCAGCCATCTGTTGTTTGCCCCTCCCCCGTGCCTTCCTTGACCCTGGAAGGTGCCACTCCCACTGTCCTT
TCCTAATAAAATGAGGAAATTGCATCGCATTGTCTGAGTAGGTGTCATTCTATTCTGGGGGGTGGGGTGG
GGCAGGACAGCAAGGGGGAGGATTGGGAAGACAATAGCAGGCATGCTGGGGATGCGGTGGGCTCTATGGC
TTCTGAGGCGGAAAGAACCAGCTGGGGCTCTAGGGGGTATCCCC
[124 nt withheld, positions 5505-5628]
C
[91 nt withheld, positions 5630-5720]
A
[49 nt withheld, positions 5722-5770]
CCTTTGACGTTGGAGTCCACGTTCTTT
[37 nt withheld, positions 5798-5834]
ACCCTATCTCGGTCTATTCTTTTGATTTATAAGGGATTTTGCCGATTTCGGCCTATTGGTTAAAAAATGA
GCTGATTTAACAAAAATTTAACGCGAATTAATTCTGTGGAATGTGTGTCAGTTAGGGTGTGGAAAGTCCC
CAGGCTCCCCAGCAGGCAGAAGTATGCAAAGCATGCATCTCAATTAGTCAGCAACCAGGTGTGGAAAGTC
CCTAGGCTCCCCAGCAGGCAGAAGTATGCAAAGCATGCATCTCAATTAGTCAGCAACCATAGTCCCGCCC
CTAACTCCGCCCATCCCGCCCCTAACTCCGCCCAGTTCCGCCCATTCTCCGCCCCATGGCTGACTAATTT
TTTTTATTTATGCAGAGGCCGAGGCCGCCTCTGCCTCTGAGCTATTCCAGAAGTAGTGAGGAGGCTTTTT
TGGAGGCCTAGGCTTTTGCAAAAAGCTCCCGGGAGCTTGTATATCCATTTTCGGATCTGATCAAGAGACA
GGATGAGGATCGTTTCGCATGATTGAACAAGATGGATTGCACGCAGGTTCTCCGGCCGCTTGGGTGGAGA
GGCTATTCGGCTATGACTGGGCACAACAGACAATCGGCTGCTCTGATGCCGCCGTGTTCCGGCTGTCAGC
GCAGGGGCGCCCGGTTCTTTTTGTCAAGACCGACCTGTCCGGTGCCCTGAATGAACTGCAGGACGAGGCA
GCGCGGCTATCGTGGCTGGCCACGACGGGCGTTCCTTGCGCAGCTGTGCTCGACGTTGTCACTGAAGCGG
GAAGGGACTGGCTGCTATTGGGCGAAGTGCCGGGGCAGGATCTCCTGTCATCTCACCTTGCTCCTGCCGA
GAAAGTATCCATCATGGCTGATGCAATGCGGCGGCTGCATACGCTTGATCCGGCTACCTGCCCATTCGAC
CACCAAGCGAAACATCGCATCGAGCGAGCACGTACTCGGATGGAAGCCGGTCTTGTCGATCAGGATGATC
TGGACGAAGAGCATCAGGGGCTCGCGCCAGCCGAACTGTTCGCCAGGCTCAAGGCGCGCATGCCCGACGG
CGAGGATCTCGTCGTGACCCATGGCGATGCCTGCTTGCCGAATATCATGGTGGAAAATGGCCGCTTTTCT
GGATTCATCGACTGTGGCCGGCTGGGTGTGGCGGACCGCTATCAGGACATAGCGTTGGCTACCCGTGATA
TTGCTGAAGAGCTTGGCGGCGAATGGGCTGACCGCTTCCTCGTGCTTTACGGTATCGCCGCTCCCGATTC
GCAGCGCATCGCCTTCTATCGCCTTCTTGACGAGTTCTTCTGAGCGGGACTCTGGGGTTCGAAATGACCG
ACCAAGCGACGCCCAACCTGCCATCACGAGATTTCGATTCCACCGCCGCCTTCTATGAAAGGTTGGGCTT
CGGAATCGTTTTCCGGGACGCCGGCTGGATGATCCTCCAGCGCGGGGATCTCATGCTGGAGTTCTTCGCC
CACCCCAACTTGTTTATTGCAGCTTATAATGGTTACAAATAAAGCAATAGCATCACAAATTTCACAAATA
AAGCATTTTTTTCACTGCATTCTAGTTGTGGTTTGTCCAAACTCATCAATGTATCTTATCATGTCTGTAT
ACCGTCGACCTCTAGCTAGAGCTTGGCGTAATCATGGTCATAGCTGTTTCCTGTGTGAAATTGTTATCCG
CTCACAATTCCACACAACATACGAGCCGGAAGCATAAAGTGTAAAGCCTGGGGTGCCTAATGAGTGAGCT
AACTCACATTAATTGCGTTGCGCTCACTGCCCGCTTTCCAGTCGGGAAACCTGTCGTGCCAGCTGCATTA
ATGAATCGGCCAACGCGCGGGGAGAGGCGGTTTGCGTATTGGGCGCTCTTCCGCTTCCTCGCTCACTGAC
TCGCTGCGCTCGGTCGTTCGGCTGCGGCGAGCGGTATCAGCTCACTCAAAGGCGGTAATACGGTTATCCA
CAGAATCAGGGGATAACGCAGGAAAGAACATGTGAGCAAAAGGCCAGCAAAAGGCCAGGAACCGTAAAAA
GGCCGCGTTGCTGGCGTTTTTCCATAGGCTCCGCCCCCCTGACGAGCATCACAAAAATCGACGCTCAAGT
CAGAGGTGGCGAAACCCGACAGGACTATAAAGATACCAGGCGTTTCCCCCTGGAAGCTCCCTCGTGCGCT
CTCCTGTTCCGACCCTGCCGCTTACCGGATACCTGTCCGCCTTTCTCCCTTCGGGAAGCGTGGCGCTTTC
TCATAGCTCACGCTGTAGGTATCTCAGTTCGGTGTAGGTCGTTCGCTCCAAGCTGGGCTGTGTGCACGAA
CCCCCCGTTCAGCCCGACCGCTGCGCCTTATCCGGTAACTATCGTCTTGAGTCCAACCCGGTAAGACACG
ACTTATCGCCACTGGCAGCAGCCACTGGTAACAGGATTAGCAGAGCGAGGTATGTAGGCGGTGCTACAGA
GTTCTTGAAGTGGTGGCCTAACTACGGCTACACTAGAAGAACAGTATTTGGTATCTGCGCTCTGCTGAAG
CCAGTTACCTTCGGAAAAAGAGTTGGTAGCTCTTGATCCGGCAAACAAACCACCGCTGGTAGCGGTGGTT
TTTTTGTTTGCAAGCAGCAGATTACGCGCAGAAAAAAAGGATCTCAAGAAGATCCTTTGATCTTTTCTAC
GGGGTCTGACGCTCAGTGGAACGAAAACTCACGTTAAGGGATTTTGGTCATGAGATTATCAAAAAGGATC
TTCACCTAGATCCTTTTAAATTAAAAATGAAGTTTTAAATCAATCTAAAGTATATATGAGTAAACTTGGT
CTGACAGTTACCAATGCTTAATCAGTGAGGCACCTATCTCAGCGATCTGTCTATTTCGTTCATCCATAGT
TGCCTGACTCCCCGTCGTGTAGATAACTACGATACGGGAGGGCTTACCATCTGGCCCCAGTGCTGCAATG
ATACCGCGAGACCCACGCTCACCGGCTCCAGATTTATCAGCAATAAACCAGCCAGCCGGAAGGGCCGAGC
GCAGAAGTGGTCCTGCAACTTTATCCGCCTCCATCCAGTCTATTAATTGTTGCCGGGAAGCTAGAGTAAG
TAGTTCGCCAGTTAATAGTTTGCGCAACGTTGTTGCCATTGCTACAGGCATCGTGGTGTCACGCTCGTCG
TTTGGTATGGCTTCATTCAGCTCCGGTTCCCAACGATCAAGGCGAGTTACATGATCCCCCATGTTGTGCA
AAAAAGCGGTTAGCTCCTTCGGTCCTCCGATCGTTGTCAGAAGTAAGTTGGCCGCAGTGTTATCACTCAT
GGTTATGGCAGCACTGCATAATTCTCTTACTGTCATGCCATCCGTAAGATGCTTTTCTGTGACTGGTGAG
TACTCAACCAAGTCATTCTGAGAATAGTGTATGCGGCGACCGAGTTGCTCTTGCCCGGCGTCAATACGGG
ATAATACCGCGCCACATAGCAGAACTTTAAAAGTGCTCATCATTGGAAAACGTTCTTCGGGGCGAAAACT
CTCAAGGATCTTACCGCTGTTGAGATCCAGTTCGATGTAACCCACTCGTGCACCCAACTGATCTTCAGCA
TCTTTTACTTTCACCAGCGTTTCTGGGTGAGCAAAAACAGGAAGGCAAAATGCCGCAAAAAAGGGAATAA
GGGCGACACGGAAATGTTGAATACTCATACTCTTCCTTTTTCAATATTATTGAAGCATTTATCAGGGTTA
TTGTCTCATGAGCGGATACATATTTGAATGTATTTAGAAAAATAAACAAATAGGGGTTCCGCGCACATTT
CCCCGAAAAGTGCCACCT
Features (pLannotate 1.2.2; 26 found; start..end, strand, type, name):
    210..1999    -  rep_origin     oriP: Epstein-Barr virus oriP replication origin (Yates et al., 2000)
   2020..2072    -  misc_feature   bom (fragment): basis of mobility region from pBR322
   2203..2223    +  protein_bind   attB4: mutant version of attB; core recombination site for the Gateway® BP reaction BP Clonase™
   2234..2537    +  enhancer       CMV enhancer: human cytomegalovirus immediate early enhancer
   2539..2738    +  promoter       CMV promoter: human cytomegalovirus (CMV) immediate early promoter
   2808..2825    +  protein_bind   attL1 (fragment): mutant version of attL; recombination site for the Gateway® LR reaction LR Clonase™
   2834..4138    +  CDS            BRAF (fragment): BRAF_HUMAN - Also known as BRAF1, RAFB1. Experimental evidence at protein level: Swiss-Prot protein existence level 1. Protein kinase involved in the transduction of mitogenic signals from the cell membrane to the nucleus (Probable). Phosphorylates MAP2K1, and thereby activates the MAP kinase signal transduction pathway (PubMed:21441910, PubMed:29433126). May play a role in the postsynaptic responses of hippocampal neurons (PubMed:1508179). From Homo sapiens (Human).
   4143..4160    -  protein_bind   attB2 (fragment): mutant version of attB; core recombination site for the Gateway® BP reaction BP Clonase™
   4166..5053    +  CDS            HaloTag®: modified bacterial dehalogenase that forms covalent bonds with chloroalkane derivatives
   5066..5086    +  CDS            TEV site: tobacco etch virus (TEV) protease recognition and cleavage site
   5109..5129    -  protein_bind   attB3: mutant version of attB; core recombination site for the Gateway® BP reaction BP Clonase™
   5191..5209    -  promoter       SP6 promoter: promoter for bacteriophage SP6 RNA polymerase
   5235..5459    +  polyA_signal   bGH poly(A) signal: bovine growth hormone polyadenylation signal
   5463..5484    +  promoter       SV40 promoter (fragment): SV40 enhancer and early promoter
   5505..5933    +  rep_origin     f1 ori (sequence partly withheld): f1 bacteriophage origin of replication; arrow indicates direction of (+) strand synthesis
   5947..6276    +  promoter       SV40 promoter: SV40 enhancer and early promoter
   6343..7134    +  CDS            neo: KKA2_KLEPN - Also known as kan, nptII. Experimental evidence at protein level: Swiss-Prot protein existence level 1. Resistance to kanamycin, neomycin, paromomycin, ribostamycin, butirosin and gentamicin B. From Klebsiella pneumoniae.
   7158..7316    +  CDS            ble (fragment): BLE_KLEPN - Experimental evidence at protein level: Swiss-Prot protein existence level 1. Binding protein with a strong affinity to the bleomycin family of antibiotics. Binds to CL990; an antimitotic-antibiotic compound. From Klebsiella pneumoniae.
   7311..7432    +  polyA_signal   SV40 poly(A) signal: SV40 polyadenylation signal
   7505..7521    -  protein_bind   lac operator: The lac repressor binds to the lac operator to inhibit transcription in E. coli. This inhibition can be relieved by adding lactose or isopropyl-β-D-thiogalactopyranoside (IPTG). lac repressor encoded by lacI
   7529..7559    -  promoter       lac promoter: promoter for the E. coli lac operon
   7574..7595    -  protein_bind   CAP binding site: CAP binding activates transcription in the presence of cAMP. E. coli catabolite activator protein
   7608..7700    -  CDS            lacI (fragment): lac repressor; lacI; The lac repressor binds to the lac operator to inhibit transcription in E. coli. This inhibition can be relieved by adding lactose or isopropyl-β-D-thiogalactopyranoside (IPTG).
   7883..8471    -  rep_origin     ori: high-copy-number ColE1/pMB1/pBR322/pUC origin of replication
   8642..9502    -  CDS            AmpR: β-lactamase; bla; confers resistance to ampicillin, carbenicillin, and related antibiotics
   9503..9607    -  promoter       AmpR promoter: bla
