[The description below was written by a language model from this plasmid's Addgene catalogue record and pLannotate feature annotations shown in this document.]
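Description:
pCMV-BRAF-REG-T241P-Halo is a mammalian expression plasmid of about 9.6 kb built on the pDest-303 backbone. It is propagated in E. coli through a high-copy ColE1/pUC-type origin with ampicillin selection from the β-lactamase gene. An f1 phage origin and remnants of lac regulatory sequence are also present. For mammalian cells, an SV40 early promoter drives a neomycin phosphotransferase cassette ending in an SV40 polyadenylation signal, allowing G418 selection. The backbone also carries the Epstein-Barr virus oriP element, which can support episomal maintenance in cells that supply EBNA1. The annotation shows no EBNA1 gene on the plasmid itself.

The expression cassette uses the human CMV immediate-early enhancer and promoter to drive residues 1–435 of human BRAF, the regulatory (REG) domain, which lacks the kinase domain. The insert carries the threonine-241-to-proline substitution, a RASopathy-associated mutation located in the cysteine-rich domain. It is joined at its C-terminus to HaloTag, a modified dehalogenase that binds chloroalkane ligands covalently for fluorescent labelling, capture or proximity-based assays. A TEV protease site is annotated after the tag, and transcription terminates at a bovine growth hormone polyadenylation signal. Gateway recombination scars (attB4, attB2, attB3 and an attL1-like fragment) flank the promoter, BRAF and tag segments, which suggests a multi-fragment Gateway assembly, although the catalogue entry lists restriction cloning with BsrGI sites. The associated publication concerns how RASopathy mutations in the cysteine-rich domain affect BRAF autoinhibition and regulation, so the construct serves to express the tagged mutant regulatory domain in mammalian cells for such studies.
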