Addgene plasmid #202549: pCMV-BRAF-REG-T241P-Halo
Purpose: Mammalian expression construct encoding the BRAF regulatory (REG) domain (AA 1-435) with a C-terminal HaloTag. The REG domain contains the RASopathy mutation, T241P, within its cysteine-rich domain.
Depositing lab: Deborah Morrison. Depositing organization: National Cancer Institute (NCI). Publication: RASopathy mutations provide functional insight into the BRAF cysteine-rich domain and reveal the importance of autoinhibition in BRAF regulation. Spencer-Smith R, Terrell EM, Insinna C, Agamasu C, Wagner ME, Ritt DA, Stauffer J, Stephen AG, Morrison DK. Mol Cell. 2022 Nov 17;82(22):4262-4276.e5. doi: 10.1016/j.molcel.2022.10.016. Epub 2022 Nov 7. PubMed 36347258.
Backbone
  Vector backbone: pDest-303
  Backbone size w/o insert (bp): 8328
  Total vector size (bp): 9633
  Vector type: Mammalian Expression
  Selectable markers: Neomycin (select with G418)
Growth in bacteria
  Bacterial resistance: Ampicillin, 100 μg/mL
  Growth temperature: 37°C
  Growth strain: DH5alpha
  Copy number: High Copy
Gene/Insert
  Gene/Insert name: BRAF regulatory (REG) domain (AA 1-435) (alt name: BRAF)
  Species: H. sapiens (human)
  Insert size (bp): 1305
  Mutation: Threonine 241 mutated to proline
  Entrez Gene: BRAF (a.k.a. B-RAF1, B-raf, BRAF-1, BRAF1, NS7, RAFB1)
  Promoter: CMV
  Tag / fusion protein: HaloTag (C terminal on insert)
  Cloning method: Restriction Enzyme; 5′ cloning site BsrGI (not destroyed); 3′ cloning site BsrGI (not destroyed)
  Sequencing primers: 5′ CMV-F
Terms and licenses: Academic/Nonprofit Terms; Industry Terms: Not Available to Industry
How to cite: pCMV-BRAF-REG-T241P-Halo was a gift from Deborah Morrison (Addgene plasmid # 202549 ; http://n2t.net/addgene:202549 ; RRID:Addgene_202549)
